>Addgene plasmid #11642 | pLVPT-tTR-KRAB | addgene partial sequence | sequence record 55541 | IRES-F 5'-TGGCTCTCCTCAAGCGTATT-3'
CCCCATTGTATGGGATCTGATCTGGGGCCTCGGTGCACATGCTTTACATGTGTTTAGTCGAGGTTAAAAA
ACGTCTAGGCCCCCCGAACCACGGGGACGTGGTTTTCCTTTGAAAAACACGATGATAATACCATGGCTAG
ATTAGATAAAAGTAAAGTGATTAACAGCGCATTAGAGCTGCTTAATGAGGTCGGAATCGAAGGTTTAACA
ACCCGTAAACTCGCCCAGAAGCTAGGTGTAGAGCAGCCTACATTGTATTGGCATGTAAAAAATAAGCGGG
CTTTGCTCGACGCCTTAGCCATTGAGATGTTAGATAGGCACCATACTCACTTTTGCCCTTTAGAAGGGGA
AAGCTGGCAAGATTTTTTACGTAATAACGCTAAAAGTTTTAGATGTGCTTTACTAAGTCATCGCGATGGA
GCAAAAGTACATTTAGGTACACGGCCTACAGAAAAACAGTATGAAACTCTCGAAAATCAATTAGCCTTTT
TATGCCAACAAGGTTTTTCACTAGAGAATGCATTATATGCACTCAGCGCTGTGGGGCATTTTACTTTAGG
TTGCGTATTGGAAGATCAAGAGCATCAAGTCGCTAAAGAAGAAAGGGAAACACCTACTACTGATAGTATG
CCGCCATTATTACGACAAGCTATCGAATTATTTGATCACCAAGGTGCAGAGCCAGCCTTCTTATTCGGCC
TTGAATTGATCATATGCGGATTAGAAAAACAACTTAAATGTGAAAGTGGGTCGCCAAAAAAGAAGAGAAA
GGTCGACGGCGGTGGTGCTTTGTCTCCTCAGCACTCTGCTGTCACTCAAGG
