>Addgene plasmid #11642 | pLVPT-tTR-KRAB | addgene partial sequence | sequence record 55543 | EGFP-N 5'-CGTCGCCGTCCAGCTCGACCAG-3'
ACCATGGTGGCGACCGGTAGCGCTAGGACGCGTAAGCTTAGGCCTGGATCCCGCTAGAGGTCGAAAGGCC
CGGAGATGAGGAAGAGGAGAACAGCGCGGCAGACGTGCGCTTTTGAAGCGTGCAGAATGCCGGGCCTCCG
GAGGACCTTCGGGCGCCCGCCCCGCCCCTGAGCCCGCCCCTGAGCCCGCCCCCGGACCCACCCCTTCCCA
GCCTCTGAGCCCAGAAAGCGAAGGAGCAAAGCTGCTATTGGCCGCTGCCCCAAAGGCCTACCCGCTTCCA
TTGCTCAGCGGTGCTGTCCATCTGCACGAGACTAGTGAGACGTGCTACTTCCATTTGTCACGTCCTGCAC
GACGCGAGCTGCGGGGCGGGGGGGAACTTCCTGACTAGGGGAGGAGTAGAAGGTGGCGCGAAGGGGCCAC
CAAAGAACGGAGCCGGTTGGCGCCTACCGGTGGATGTGGAATGTGTGCGAGGCCAGAGGCCACTTGTGTA
GCGCCAAGTGCCCAGCGGGGCTGCTAAAGCGCATGCTCCAGACTGCCTTGGGAAAAGCGCCTCCCCTACC
CGGTACTCGACCATCGTCGAGGCTAGTCTCGTGATCGATAAAATTTTGAATTTTTGTAATTTGTTTTTGT
AATTCTTTAGTTTGTATGTCTGTTGCTATTATGTCTACTATTCTTTCCCCTGCACTGTACCCCCCAATCC
CCCCTTTTCTTTTAAAA
