[The description below was written by a language model from this plasmid's Addgene catalogue record.]
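Description:
pLVPT-tTR-KRAB is a second-generation lentiviral vector for doxycycline-controlled (Tet-on) expression of a transgene, an shRNA, or both in mammalian cells. It is a high-copy plasmid of roughly 11.6 kb, propagated in bacteria under ampicillin selection. Recombination-reducing E. coli strains are recommended because of the repeated LTR sequences. No separate backbone is named, no feature table is available, and the depositor notes that the full sequence is approximate and not fully verified.

The payload is a PGK promoter driving GFP together with the tTR-KRAB repressor. The purpose field calls the promoter human PGK, whereas the insert field lists mPGK, so its species origin is ambiguous in the record. According to the depositor comments, the transgene is expressed from a Pol II promoter as part of a bicistronic unit that also encodes the KRAB-based repressor, and tetO sequences are inserted into the vector LTR. tTR-KRAB fuses the tetracycline repressor to a KRAB silencing domain. In this Tet-on version the repressor binds tetO when doxycycline is absent, and KRAB-mediated repression then silences nearby promoters. Adding the drug releases the repressor and allows expression.

For conditional knockdown, a hairpin is first cloned downstream of the tetO-H1 Pol III promoter in the companion vector pLVTHM. The fragment carrying the 3' LTR is then moved into this plasmid by restriction cloning. One of the two sites lies within the ampicillin resistance gene, so only correctly oriented inserts restore resistance. The resulting vector gives drug-controllable RNA interference alongside the regulated transgene. Virus production requires separate packaging plasmids.
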