Addgene plasmid #11642: pLVPT-tTR-KRAB
Purpose: Tet-regulated (Tet-on) lentiviral vector for transgene (hPGK promoter) - AND/OR - shRNA (H1 promoter when subcloned from pLVTHM (Addgene#12247)) - 2nd generation
Depositing lab: Patrick Aebischer & Didier Trono. Depositing organization: Swiss Federal Institute of Technology (EPFL). Publication: A versatile tool for conditional gene expression and knockdown. Szulc J, Wiznerowicz M, Sauvain MO, Trono D, Aebischer P. Nat Methods. 2006 Feb;3(2):109-16. doi: 10.1038/nmeth846 PubMed 16432520.
Backbone
  Vector backbone: None
  Backbone size w/o insert (bp): 11640
  Vector type: Mammalian Expression, Lentiviral
Growth in bacteria
  Bacterial resistance: Ampicillin, 100 μg/mL
  Growth temperature: 37°C
  Growth strain: Stbl3
  Growth instructions: Use Stbl3 or HB101 to reduce chance of recombination. Grow at 37C
  Copy number: High Copy
Gene/Insert
  Gene/Insert name: mPGK, GFP, tTR-KRAB, Tet-on
  Cloning method: Restriction Enzyme
  Sequencing primers: 5′ See map
Terms and licenses: Academic/Nonprofit Terms; Industry Terms: Not Available to Industry
Depositor comments: Transgenes can be expressed from any RNA Pol II promoter as part of bicistronic unit comprising the KRAB-based repressor; tetO sequences are inserted into the vector LTR. Tet-on and Tet-off versions rely on repressors that bind in the absence or the presence of doxycycline, respectively. Addition of Pol III promoter-small hairpin RNA cassette allows for drug-controllable RNA interference (Tet-on shRNA). Cloning shRNA into pLVET, pLVCT, and pLVPT vectors: first clone shRNA into pLVTHM downstream of the tetO-H1 region. Then cut pLVTHM containing your shRNA with MscI-FspI and clone the insert containing the 3'LTR to target plasmid opened with MscI-FspI. FspI cuts into AmpR. This means for inverted clones AmpR will not be restored; after selection you will be left with clones with the shRNA cassette and functional AmpR. pLVTHM and packaging plasmid for this system are also available at Addgene http://www.addgene.org/rnaitools Please note that the full sequence for this plasmid is approximated and not fully verified. Please visit Trono lab website http://tronolab.epfl.ch to see frequently asked questions on cloning strategies and packaging.
How to cite: pLVPT-tTR-KRAB was a gift from Patrick Aebischer & Didier Trono (Addgene plasmid # 11642 ; http://n2t.net/addgene:11642 ; RRID:Addgene_11642)
