LOCUS       Exported 11634 bp ds-DNA circular SYN 12-MAY-2021
DEFINITION  Tet-regulated (Tet-on) lentiviral vector for transgene (hPGK
            promoter) - AND/OR - shRNA (H1 promoter when subcloned from pLVTHM
            (Addgene#12247)) - 2nd generation.
ACCESSION   .
VERSION     .
KEYWORDS    pLVPT-tTR-KRAB
SOURCE      synthetic DNA construct
  ORGANISM  synthetic DNA construct
REFERENCE   1 (bases 1 to 11634)
  AUTHORS   Szulc J, Wiznerowicz M, Sauvain MO, Trono D, Aebischer P
  TITLE     A versatile tool for conditional gene expression and knockdown.
  JOURNAL   Nat Methods. 2006 Feb . 3(2):109-16.
  PUBMED    16432520
REFERENCE   2 (bases 1 to 11634)
  AUTHORS   .
  TITLE     Direct Submission
  JOURNAL   Exported May 12, 2021 from SnapGene Server 1.1.58
            http://www.snapgene.com
FEATURES             Location/Qualifiers
     source          1..11634
                     /organism="synthetic DNA construct"
                     /mol_type="other DNA"
     misc_feature    294..411
                     /label=cPPT/CTS
                     /note="central polypurine tract and central termination
                     sequence of HIV-1"
     promoter        450..949
                     /label=PGK promoter
                     /note="mouse phosphoglycerate kinase 1 promoter"
     primer_bind     complement(485..508)
                     /label=MSCV-rev
                     /note="Murine stem cell virus, reverse primer"
     primer_bind     882..901
                     /label=mPGK-F
                     /note="Mouse PGK promoter, forward primer"
     regulatory      1000..1009
                     /regulatory_class="other"
                     /note="vertebrate consensus sequence for strong initiation
                     of translation (Kozak, 1987)"
     CDS             1006..1722
                     /codon_start=1
                     /product="enhanced GFP"
                     /label=EGFP
                     /translation="MVSKGEELFTGVVPILVELDGDVNGHKFSVSGEGEGDATYGKLTL
                     KFICTTGKLPVPWPTLVTTLTYGVQCFSRYPDHMKQHDFFKSAMPEGYVQERTIFFKDD
                     GNYKTRAEVKFEGDTLVNRIELKGIDFKEDGNILGHKLEYNYNSHNVYIMADKQKNGIK
                     VNFKIRHNIEDGSVQLADHYQQNTPIGDGPVLLPDNHYLSTQSALSKDPNEKRDHMVLL
                     EFVTAAGITLGMDELYK"
     CDS             1006..1722
                     /codon_start=1
                     /product="the original enhanced GFP (Yang et al., 1996)"
                     /label=EGFP
                     /note="mammalian codon-optimized"
                     /translation="MVSKGEELFTGVVPILVELDGDVNGHKFSVSGEGEGDATYGKLTL
                     KFICTTGKLPVPWPTLVTTLTYGVQCFSRYPDHMKQHDFFKSAMPEGYVQERTIFFKDD
                     GNYKTRAEVKFEGDTLVNRIELKGIDFKEDGNILGHKLEYNYNSHNVYIMADKQKNGIK
                     VNFKIRHNIEDGSVQLADHYQQNTPIGDGPVLLPDNHYLSTQSALSKDPNEKRDHMVLL
                     EFVTAAGITLGMDELYK"
     primer_bind     complement(1051..1072)
                     /label=EGFP-N
                     /note="EGFP, reverse primer"
     primer_bind     complement(1312..1331)
                     /label=EXFP-R
                     /note="For distinguishing EGFP variants, reverse primer"
     primer_bind     1659..1680
                     /label=EGFP-C
                     /note="EGFP, forward primer"
     misc_feature    1818..2369
                     /label=IRES
                     /note="internal ribosome entry site (IRES) of the
                     encephalomyocarditis virus (EMCV)"
     primer_bind     complement(1962..1979)
                     /label=IRES reverse
                     /note="IRES internal ribosome entry site, reverse primer.
                     Also called pCDH-rev"
     primer_bind     2189..2208
                     /label=IRES-F
                     /note="IRES internal ribosome entry site, forward primer"
     CDS             2372..2989
                     /codon_start=1
                     /gene="tetR from transposon Tn10"
                     /product="tetracycline repressor TetR"
                     /label=TetR
                     /note="TetR binds to the tetracycline operator tetO to
                     inhibit transcription. This inhibition can be relieved by
                     adding tetracycline or doxycycline."
                     /translation="MARLDKSKVINSALELLNEVGIEGLTTRKLAQKLGVEQPTLYWHV
                     KNKRALLDALAIEMLDRHHTHFCPLEGESWQDFLRNNAKSFRCALLSHRDGAKVHLGTR
                     PTEKQYETLENQLAFLCQQGFSLENALYALSAVGHFTLGCVLEDQEHQVAKEERETPTT
                     DSMPPLLRQAIELFDHQGAEPAFLFGLELIICGLEKQLKCESG"
     primer_bind     complement(2445..2464)
                     /label=Tet-R
                     /note="Tetracycline resistance gene, reverse primer"
     CDS             2993..3013
                     /codon_start=1
                     /product="nuclear localization signal of SV40 (simian virus
                     40) large T antigen"
                     /label=SV40 NLS
                     /translation="PKKKRKV"
     CDS             3116..3310
                     /codon_start=1
                     /product="Kruppel-associated box (KRAB) transcriptional
                     repression domain from the human zinc finger protein ZNF10
                     (Margolin et al., 1994)"
                     /label=KRAB
                     /translation="RTLVTFKDVFVDFTREEWKLLDTAQQIVYRNVMLENYKNLVSLGY
                     QLTKPDVILRLEKGEEPWLV"
     primer_bind     complement(3449..3465)
                     /label=KS primer
                     /note="common sequencing primer, one of multiple similar
                     variants"
     primer_bind     complement(3450..3466)
                     /label=pBluescriptKS
                     /note="For pBluescript vector"
     misc_feature    3480..4068
                     /label=WPRE
                     /note="woodchuck hepatitis virus posttranscriptional
                     regulatory element"
     primer_bind     complement(3533..3553)
                     /label=WPRE-R
                     /note="WPRE, reverse primer"
     CDS             complement(3951..3962)
                     /codon_start=1
                     /product="Factor Xa recognition and cleavage site"
                     /label=Factor Xa site
                     /translation="IEGR"
     protein_bind    4206..4476
                     /label=tetracycline response element
                     /bound_moiety="tetracycline repressor TetR"
                     /note="contains seven copies of the tetracycline operator
                     tetO"
     LTR             4515..4695
                     /label=5' LTR (truncated)
                     /note="truncated 5' long terminal repeat (LTR) from HIV-1"
     promoter        complement(4720..4738)
                     /label=SP6 promoter
                     /note="promoter for bacteriophage SP6 RNA polymerase"
     primer_bind     complement(4721..4738)
                     /label=SP6
                     /note="SP6 promoter, forward primer"
     primer_bind     complement(5028..5047)
                     /label=pBRrevBam
                     /note="pBR322 vectors, tet region, downstream of BamHI,
                     reverse primer"
     primer_bind     complement(5261..5280)
                     /label=pRS-marker
                     /note="pRS vectors, use to sequence yeast selectable
                     marker"
     primer_bind     5380..5402
                     /label=pGEX 3'
                     /note="pGEX vectors, reverse primer"
     primer_bind     complement(5440..5458)
                     /label=pBRforEco
                     /note="pBR322 vectors, upsteam of EcoRI site, forward
                     primer"
     promoter        5526..5630
                     /gene="bla"
                     /label=AmpR promoter
     CDS             5631..6491
                     /codon_start=1
                     /gene="bla"
                     /product="beta-lactamase"
                     /label=AmpR
                     /note="confers resistance to ampicillin, carbenicillin, and
                     related antibiotics"
                     /translation="MSIQHFRVALIPFFAAFCLPVFAHPETLVKVKDAEDQLGARVGYI
                     ELDLNSGKILESFRPEERFPMMSTFKVLLCGAVLSRIDAGQEQLGRRIHYSQNDLVEYS
                     PVTEKHLTDGMTVRELCSAAITMSDNTAANLLLTTIGGPKELTAFLHNMGDHVTRLDRW
                     EPELNEAIPNDERDTTMPVAMATTLRKLLTGELLTLASRQQLIDWMEADKVAGPLLRSA
                     LPAGWFIADKSGAGERGSRGIIAALGPDGKPSRIVVIYTTGSQATMDERNRQIAEIGAS
                     LIKHW"
     primer_bind     complement(5849..5868)
                     /label=Amp-R
                     /note="Ampicillin resistance gene, reverse primer"
     rep_origin      6662..7250
                     /direction=RIGHT
                     /label=ori
                     /note="high-copy-number ColE1/pMB1/pBR322/pUC origin of
                     replication"
     primer_bind     7151..7170
                     /label=pBR322ori-F
                     /note="pBR322 origin, forward primer"
     primer_bind     7404..7421
                     /label=L4440
                     /note="L4440 vector, forward primer"
     primer_bind     complement(7491..7511)
                     /label=pBABE 3'
                     /note="SV40 enhancer, reverse primer for pBABE vectors"
     promoter        7496..7825
                     /label=SV40 promoter
                     /note="SV40 enhancer and early promoter"
     rep_origin      7676..7811
                     /label=SV40 ori
                     /note="SV40 origin of replication"
     primer_bind     7738..7757
                     /label=SV40pro-F
                     /note="SV40 promoter/origin, forward primer"
     intron          8959..9024
                     /label=small t intron
                     /note="SV40 (simian virus 40) small t antigen intron"
     CDS             9154..9174
                     /codon_start=1
                     /product="nuclear localization signal of SV40 (simian virus
                     40) large T antigen"
                     /label=SV40 NLS
                     /translation="PKKKRKV"
     polyA_signal    9599..9733
                     /label=SV40 poly(A) signal
                     /note="SV40 polyadenylation signal"
     primer_bind     complement(9636..9655)
                     /label=SV40pA-R
                     /note="SV40 polyA, reverse primer"
     primer_bind     9690..9709
                     /label=EBV-rev
                     /note="SV40 polyA terminator, reverse primer"
     LTR             9901..10534
                     /label=3' LTR
                     /note="3' long terminal repeat (LTR) from HIV-1"
     misc_feature    10581..10706
                     /label=HIV-1 Psi
                     /note="packaging signal of human immunodeficiency virus
                     type 1"
     misc_feature    11199..11432
                     /label=RRE
                     /note="The Rev response element (RRE) of HIV-1 allows for
                     Rev-dependent mRNA export from the nucleus to the
                     cytoplasm."
     CDS             11617..27
                     /codon_start=1
                     /product="antigenic peptide corresponding to amino acids
                     655 to 669 of the HIV envelope protein gp41 (Lutje Hulsik
                     et al., 2013)"
                     /label=gp41 peptide
                     /note="recognized by the 2H10 single-chain llama nanobody"
                     /translation="KNEQELLELDKWASL"
ORIGIN
        1 ttggaattag ataaatgggc aagtttgtgg aattggttta acataacaaa ttggctgtgg
       61 tatataaaat tattcataat gatagtagga ggcttggtag gtttaagaat agtttttgct
      121 gtactttcta tagtgaatag agttaggcag ggatattcac cattatcgtt tcagacccac
      181 ctcccaaccc cgaggggacc cgacaggccc gaaggaatag aagaagaagg tggagagaga
      241 gacagagaca gatccattcg attagtgaac ggatctcgac ggtatcggtt aacttttaaa
      301 agaaaagggg ggattggggg gtacagtgca ggggaaagaa tagtagacat aatagcaaca
      361 gacatacaaa ctaaagaatt acaaaaacaa attacaaaaa ttcaaaattt tatcgatcac
      421 gagactagcc tcgacgatgg tcgagtaccg ggtaggggag gcgcttttcc caaggcagtc
      481 tggagcatgc gctttagcag ccccgctggg cacttggcgc tacacaagtg gcctctggcc
      541 tcgcacacat tccacatcca ccggtaggcg ccaaccggct ccgttctttg gtggcccctt
      601 cgcgccacct tctactcctc ccctagtcag gaagttcccc cccgccccgc agctcgcgtc
      661 gtgcaggacg tgacaaatgg aagtagcacg tctcactagt ctcgtgcaga tggacagcac
      721 cgctgagcaa tggaagcggg taggcctttg gggcagcggc caatagcagc tttgctcctt
      781 cgctttctgg gctcagaggc tgggaagggg tgggtccggg ggcgggctca ggggcgggct
      841 caggggcggg gcgggcgccc gaaggtcctc cggaggcccg gcattctgca cgcttcaaaa
      901 gcgcacgtct gccgcgctgt tctcctcttc ctcatctccg ggcctttcga cctctagcgg
      961 gatccaggcc taagcttacg cgtcctagcg ctaccggtcg ccaccatggt gagcaagggc
     1021 gaggagctgt tcaccggggt ggtgcccatc ctggtcgagc tggacggcga cgtaaacggc
     1081 cacaagttca gcgtgtccgg cgagggcgag ggcgatgcca cctacggcaa gctgaccctg
     1141 aagttcatct gcaccaccgg caagctgccc gtgccctggc ccaccctcgt gaccaccctg
     1201 acctacggcg tgcagtgctt cagccgctac cccgaccaca tgaagcagca cgacttcttc
     1261 aagtccgcca tgcccgaagg ctacgtccag gagcgcacca tcttcttcaa ggacgacggc
     1321 aactacaaga cccgcgccga ggtgaagttc gagggcgaca ccctggtgaa ccgcatcgag
     1381 ctgaagggca tcgacttcaa ggaggacggc aacatcctgg ggcacaagct ggagtacaac
     1441 tacaacagcc acaacgtcta tatcatggcc gacaagcaga agaacggcat caaggtgaac
     1501 ttcaagatcc gccacaacat cgaggacggc agcgtgcagc tcgccgacca ctaccagcag
     1561 aacaccccca tcggcgacgg ccccgtgctg ctgcccgaca accactacct gagcacccag
     1621 tccgccctga gcaaagaccc caacgagaag cgcgatcaca tggtcctgct ggagttcgtg
     1681 accgccgccg ggatcactct cggcatggac gagctgtaca agtccggact cagatctcga
     1741 ctagctagta gctagctagc tagtcgagct caagcttcga attcccgggc tgcaggaatt
     1801 ccgccccccc ccccctaacg ttactggccg aagccgcttg gaataaggcc ggtgtgcgtt
     1861 tgtctatatg ttattttcca ccatattgcc gtcttttggc aatgtgaggg cccggaaacc
     1921 tggccctgtc ttcttgacga gcattcctag gggtctttcc cctctcgcca aaggaatgca
     1981 aggtctgttg aatgtcgtga aggaagcagt tcctctggaa gcttcttgaa gacaaacaac
     2041 gtctgtagcg accctttgca ggcagcggaa ccccccacct ggcgacaggt gcctctgcgg
     2101 ccaaaagcca cgtgtataag atacacctgc aaaggcggca caaccccagt gccacgttgt
     2161 gagttggata gttgtggaaa gagtcaaatg gctctcctca agcgtattca acaaggggct
     2221 gaaggatgcc cagaaggtac cccattgtat gggatctgat ctggggcctc ggtgcacatg
     2281 ctttacatgt gtttagtcga ggttaaaaaa cgtctaggcc ccccgaacca cggggacgtg
     2341 gttttccttt gaaaaacacg atgataatac catggctaga ttagataaaa gtaaagtgat
     2401 taacagcgca ttagagctgc ttaatgaggt cggaatcgaa ggtttaacaa cccgtaaact
     2461 cgcccagaag ctaggtgtag agcagcctac attgtattgg catgtaaaaa ataagcgggc
     2521 tttgctcgac gccttagcca ttgagatgtt agataggcac catactcact tttgcccttt
     2581 agaaggggaa agctggcaag attttttacg taataacgct aaaagtttta gatgtgcttt
     2641 actaagtcat cgcgatggag caaaagtaca tttaggtaca cggcctacag aaaaacagta
     2701 tgaaactctc gaaaatcaat tagccttttt atgccaacaa ggtttttcac tagagaatgc
     2761 attatatgca ctcagcgctg tggggcattt tactttaggt tgcgtattgg aagatcaaga
     2821 gcatcaagtc gctaaagaag aaagggaaac acctactact gatagtatgc cgccattatt
     2881 acgacaagct atcgaattat ttgatcacca aggtgcagag ccagccttct tattcggcct
     2941 tgaattgatc atatgcggat tagaaaaaca acttaaatgt gaaagtgggt cgccaaaaaa
     3001 gaagagaaag gtcgacggcg gtggtgcttt gtctcctcag cactctgctg tcactcaagg
     3061 aagtatcatc aagaacaagg agggcatgga tgctaagtca ctaactgcct ggtcccggac
     3121 actggtgacc ttcaaggatg tatttgtgga cttcaccagg gaggagtgga agctgctgga
     3181 cactgctcag cagatcgtgt acagaaatgt gatgctggag aactataaga acctggtttc
     3241 cttgggttat cagcttacta agccagatgt gatcctccgg ttggagaagg gagaagagcc
     3301 ctggctggtg gagagagaaa ttcaccaaga gacccatcct gattcagaga ctgcatttga
     3361 aatcaaatca tcagtttaag gatctcgact agctagtagc tagctagcta gtcgagctca
     3421 agcttcgaat tcgatatcaa gcttatcgcg ataccgtcga cctcgactag tcatatgata
     3481 atcaacctct ggattacaaa atttgtgaaa gattgactgg tattcttaac tatgttgctc
     3541 cttttacgct atgtggatac gctgctttaa tgcctttgta tcatgctatt gcttcccgta
     3601 tggctttcat tttctcctcc ttgtataaat cctggttgct gtctctttat gaggagttgt
     3661 ggcccgttgt caggcaacgt ggcgtggtgt gcactgtgtt tgctgacgca acccccactg
     3721 gttggggcat tgccaccacc tgtcagctcc tttccgggac tttcgctttc cccctcccta
     3781 ttgccacggc ggaactcatc gccgcctgcc ttgcccgctg ctggacaggg gctcggctgt
     3841 tgggcactga caattccgtg gtgttgtcgg ggaagctgac gtcctttcca tggctgctcg
     3901 cctgtgttgc cacctggatt ctgcgcggga cgtccttctg ctacgtccct tcggccctca
     3961 atccagcgga ccttccttcc cgcggcctgc tgccggctct gcggcctctt ccgcgtcttc
     4021 gccttcgccc tcagacgagt cggatctccc tttgggccgc ctccccgcat cggtacgtat
     4081 ggccaggtac ctttaagacc aatgacttac aaggcagctg tagatcttag ccacttttta
     4141 aaagaaaagg ggggactgga agggctaatt cactcccaac gaagacaaga tctcgagttt
     4201 accactccct atcagtgata gagaaaagtg aaagtcgagt ttaccactcc ctatcagtga
     4261 tagagaaaag tgaaagtcga gtttaccact ccctatcagt gatagagaaa agtgaaagtc
     4321 gagtttacca ctccctatca gtgatagaga aaagtgaaag tcgagtttac cactccctat
     4381 cagtgataga gaaaagtgaa agtcgagttt accactccct atcagtgata gagaaaagtg
     4441 aaagtcgagt ttaccactcc ctatcagtga tagagaaaag tgaaagtcgg atcgatctgc
     4501 tttttgcttg tactgggtct ctctggttag accagatctg agcctgggag ctctctggct
     4561 aactagggaa cccactgctt aagcctcaat aaagcttgcc ttgagtgctt caagtagtgt
     4621 gtgcccgtct gttgtgtgac tctggtaact agagatccct cagacccttt tagtcagtgt
     4681 ggaaaatctc tagcagcatc tagaattaat tccgtgtatt ctatagtgtc acctaaatcg
     4741 tatgtgtatg atacataagg ttatgtatta attgtagccg cgttctaacg acaatatgta
     4801 caagcctaat tgtgtagcat ctggcttact gaagcagacc ctatcatctc tctcgtaaac
     4861 tgccgtcaga gtcggtttgg ttggacgaac cttctgagtt tctggtaacg ccgtcccgca
     4921 cccggaaatg gtcagcgaac caatcagcag ggtcatcgct agccagatcc tctacgccgg
     4981 acgcatcgtg gccggcatca ccggcgccac aggtgcggtt gctggcgcct atatcgccga
     5041 catcaccgat ggggaagatc gggctcgcca cttcgggctc atgagcgctt gtttcggcgt
     5101 gggtatggtg gcaggccccg tggccggggg actgttgggc gccatctcct tgcatgcacc
     5161 attccttgcg gcggcggtgc tcaacggcct caacctacta ctgggctgct tcctaatgca
     5221 ggagtcgcat aagggagagc gtcgaatggt gcactctcag tacaatctgc tctgatgccg
     5281 catagttaag ccagccccga cacccgccaa cacccgctga cgcgccctga cgggcttgtc
     5341 tgctcccggc atccgcttac agacaagctg tgaccgtctc cgggagctgc atgtgtcaga
     5401 ggttttcacc gtcatcaccg aaacgcgcga gacgaaaggg cctcgtgata cgcctatttt
     5461 tataggttaa tgtcatgata ataatggttt cttagacgtc aggtggcact tttcggggaa
     5521 atgtgcgcgg aacccctatt tgtttatttt tctaaataca ttcaaatatg tatccgctca
     5581 tgagacaata accctgataa atgcttcaat aatattgaaa aaggaagagt atgagtattc
     5641 aacatttccg tgtcgccctt attccctttt ttgcggcatt ttgccttcct gtttttgctc
     5701 acccagaaac gctggtgaaa gtaaaagatg ctgaagatca gttgggtgca cgagtgggtt
     5761 acatcgaact ggatctcaac agcggtaaga tccttgagag ttttcgcccc gaagaacgtt
     5821 ttccaatgat gagcactttt aaagttctgc tatgtggcgc ggtattatcc cgtattgacg
     5881 ccgggcaaga gcaactcggt cgccgcatac actattctca gaatgacttg gttgagtact
     5941 caccagtcac agaaaagcat cttacggatg gcatgacagt aagagaatta tgcagtgctg
     6001 ccataaccat gagtgataac actgcggcca acttacttct gacaacgatc ggaggaccga
     6061 aggagctaac cgcttttttg cacaacatgg gggatcatgt aactcgcctt gatcgttggg
     6121 aaccggagct gaatgaagcc ataccaaacg acgagcgtga caccacgatg cctgtagcaa
     6181 tggcaacaac gttgcgcaaa ctattaactg gcgaactact tactctagct tcccggcaac
     6241 aattaataga ctggatggag gcggataaag ttgcaggacc acttctgcgc tcggcccttc
     6301 cggctggctg gtttattgct gataaatctg gagccggtga gcgtgggtct cgcggtatca
     6361 ttgcagcact ggggccagat ggtaagccct cccgtatcgt agttatctac acgacgggga
     6421 gtcaggcaac tatggatgaa cgaaatagac agatcgctga gataggtgcc tcactgatta
     6481 agcattggta actgtcagac caagtttact catatatact ttagattgat ttaaaacttc
     6541 atttttaatt taaaaggatc taggtgaaga tcctttttga taatctcatg accaaaatcc
     6601 cttaacgtga gttttcgttc cactgagcgt cagaccccgt agaaaagatc aaaggatctt
     6661 cttgagatcc tttttttctg cgcgtaatct gctgcttgca aacaaaaaaa ccaccgctac
     6721 cagcggtggt ttgtttgccg gatcaagagc taccaactct ttttccgaag gtaactggct
     6781 tcagcagagc gcagatacca aatactgttc ttctagtgta gccgtagtta ggccaccact
     6841 tcaagaactc tgtagcaccg cctacatacc tcgctctgct aatcctgtta ccagtggctg
     6901 ctgccagtgg cgataagtcg tgtcttaccg ggttggactc aagacgatag ttaccggata
     6961 aggcgcagcg gtcgggctga acggggggtt cgtgcacaca gcccagcttg gagcgaacga
     7021 cctacaccga actgagatac ctacagcgtg agctatgaga aagcgccacg cttcccgaag
     7081 ggagaaaggc ggacaggtat ccggtaagcg gcagggtcgg aacaggagag cgcacgaggg
     7141 agcttccagg gggaaacgcc tggtatcttt atagtcctgt cgggtttcgc cacctctgac
     7201 ttgagcgtcg atttttgtga tgctcgtcag gggggcggag cctatggaaa aacgccagca
     7261 acgcggcctt tttacggttc ctggcctttt gctggccttt tgctcacatg ttctttcctg
     7321 cgttatcccc tgattctgtg gataaccgta ttaccgcctt tgagtgagct gataccgctc
     7381 gccgcagccg aacgaccgag cgcagcgagt cagtgagcga ggaagcggaa gagcgcccaa
     7441 tacgcaaacc gcctctcccc gcgcgttggc cgattcatta atgcagctgt ggaatgtgtg
     7501 tcagttaggg tgtggaaagt ccccaggctc cccagcaggc agaagtatgc aaagcatgca
     7561 tctcaattag tcagcaacca ggtgtggaaa gtccccaggc tccccagcag gcagaagtat
     7621 gcaaagcatg catctcaatt agtcagcaac catagtcccg cccctaactc cgcccatccc
     7681 gcccctaact ccgcccagtt ccgcccattc tccgccccat ggctgactaa ttttttttat
     7741 ttatgcagag gccgaggccg cctcggcctc tgagctattc cagaagtagt gaggaggctt
     7801 ttttggaggc ctaggctttt gcaaaaagct tggacacaag acaggcttgc gagatatgtt
     7861 tgagaatacc actttatccc gcgtcaggga gaggcagtgc gtaaaaagac gcggactcat
     7921 gtgaaatact ggtttttagt gcgccagatc tctataatct cgcgcaacct attttcccct
     7981 cgaacacttt ttaagccgta gataaacagg ctgggacact tcacatgagc gaaaaataca
     8041 tcgtcacctg ggacatgttg cagatccatg cacgtaaact cgcaagccga ctgatgcctt
     8101 ctgaacaatg gaaaggcatt attgccgtaa gccgtggcgg tctgtaccgg gtgcgttact
     8161 ggcgcgtgaa ctgggtattc gtcatgtcga taccgtttgt atttccagct acgatcacga
     8221 caaccagcgc gagcttaaag tgctgaaacg cgcagaaggc gatggcgaag gcttcatcgt
     8281 tattgatgac ctggtggata ccggtggtac tgcggttgcg attcgtgaaa tgtatccaaa
     8341 agcgcacttt gtcaccatct tcgcaaaacc ggctggtcgt ccgctggttg atgactatgt
     8401 tgttgatatc ccgcaagata cctggattga acagccgtgg gatatgggcg tcgtattcgt
     8461 cccgccaatc tccggtcgct aatcttttca acgcctggca ctgccgggcg ttgttctttt
     8521 taacttcagg cgggttacaa tagtttccag taagtattct ggaggctgca tccatgacac
     8581 aggcaaacct gagcgaaacc ctgttcaaac cccgctttaa acatcctgaa acctcgacgc
     8641 tagtccgccg ctttaatcac ggcgcacaac cgcctgtgca gtcggccctt gatggtaaaa
     8701 ccatccctca ctggtatcgc atgattaacc gtctgatgtg gatctggcgc ggcattgacc
     8761 cacgcgaaat cctcgacgtc caggcacgta ttgtgatgag cgatgccgaa cgtaccgacg
     8821 atgatttata cgatacggtg attggctacc gtggcggcaa ctggatttat gagtgggccc
     8881 cggatctttg tgaaggaacc ttacttctgt ggtgtgacat aattggacaa actacctaca
     8941 gagatttaaa gctctaaggt aaatataaaa tttttaagtg tataatgtgt taaactactg
     9001 attctaattg tttgtgtatt ttagattcca acctatggaa ctgatgaatg ggagcagtgg
     9061 tggaatgcct ttaatgagga aaacctgttt tgctcagaag aaatgccatc tagtgatgat
     9121 gaggctactg ctgactctca acattctact cctccaaaaa agaagagaaa ggtagaagac
     9181 cccaaggact ttccttcaga attgctaagt tttttgagtc atgctgtgtt tagtaataga
     9241 actcttgctt gctttgctat ttacaccaca aaggaaaaag ctgcactgct atacaagaaa
     9301 attatggaaa aatattctgt aacctttata agtaggcata acagttataa tcataacata
     9361 ctgttttttc ttactccaca caggcataga gtgtctgcta ttaataacta tgctcaaaaa
     9421 ttgtgtacct ttagcttttt aatttgtaaa ggggttaata aggaatattt gatgtatagt
     9481 gccttgacta gagatcataa tcagccatac cacatttgta gaggttttac ttgctttaaa
     9541 aaacctccca cacctccccc tgaacctgaa acataaaatg aatgcaattg ttgttgttaa
     9601 cttgtttatt gcagcttata atggttacaa ataaagcaat agcatcacaa atttcacaaa
     9661 taaagcattt ttttcactgc attctagttg tggtttgtcc aaactcatca atgtatctta
     9721 tcatgtctgg atcaactgga taactcaagc taaccaaaat catcccaaac ttcccacccc
     9781 ataccctatt accactgcca attacctgtg gtttcattta ctctaaacct gtgattcctc
     9841 tgaattattt tcattttaaa gaaattgtat ttgttaaata tgtactacaa acttagtagt
     9901 tggaagggct aattcactcc caaagaagac aagatatcct tgatctgtgg atctaccaca
     9961 cacaaggcta cttccctgat tagcagaact acacaccagg gccaggggtc agatatccac
    10021 tgacctttgg atggtgctac aagctagtac cagttgagcc agataaggta gaagaggcca
    10081 ataaaggaga gaacaccagc ttgttacacc ctgtgagcct gcatgggatg gatgacccgg
    10141 agagagaagt gttagagtgg aggtttgaca gccgcctagc atttcatcac gtggcccgag
    10201 agctgcatcc ggagtacttc aagaactgct gatatcgagc ttgctacaag ggactttccg
    10261 ctggggactt tccagggagg cgtggcctgg gcgggactgg ggagtggcga gccctcagat
    10321 cctgcatata agcagctgct ttttgcctgt actgggtctc tctggttaga ccagatctga
    10381 gcctgggagc tctctggcta actagggaac ccactgctta agcctcaata aagcttgcct
    10441 tgagtgcttc aagtagtgtg tgcccgtctg ttgtgtgact ctggtaacta gagatccctc
    10501 agaccctttt agtcagtgtg gaaaatctct agcagtggcg cccgaacagg gacttgaaag
    10561 cgaaagggaa accagaggag ctctctcgac gcaggactcg gcttgctgaa gcgcgcacgg
    10621 caagaggcga ggggcggcga ctggtgagta cgccaaaaat tttgactagc ggaggctaga
    10681 aggagagaga tgggtgcgag agcgtcagta ttaagcgggg gagaattaga tcgcgatggg
    10741 aaaaaattcg gttaaggcca gggggaaaga aaaaatataa attaaaacat atagtatggg
    10801 caagcaggga gctagaacga ttcgcagtta atcctggcct gttagaaaca tcagaaggct
    10861 gtagacaaat actgggacag ctacaaccat cccttcagac aggatcagaa gaacttagat
    10921 cattatataa tacagtagca accctctatt gtgtgcatca aaggatagag ataaaagaca
    10981 ccaaggaagc tttagacaag atagaggaag agcaaaacaa aagtaagacc accgcacagc
    11041 aagcggccgc tgatcttcag acctggagga ggagatatga gggacaattg gagaagtgaa
    11101 ttatataaat ataaagtagt aaaaattgaa ccattaggag tagcacccac caaggcaaag
    11161 agaagagtgg tgcagagaga aaaaagagca gtgggaatag gagctttgtt ccttgggttc
    11221 ttgggagcag caggaagcac tatgggcgca gcgtcaatga cgctgacggt acaggccaga
    11281 caattattgt ctggtatagt gcagcagcag aacaatttgc tgagggctat tgaggcgcaa
    11341 cagcatctgt tgcaactcac agtctggggc atcaagcagc tccaggcaag aatcctggct
    11401 gtggaaagat acctaaagga tcaacagctc ctggggattt ggggttgctc tggaaaactc
    11461 atttgcacca ctgctgtgcc ttggaatgct agttggagta ataaatctct ggaacagatt
    11521 tggaatcaca cgacctggat ggagtgggac agagaaatta acaattacac aagcttaata
    11581 cactccttaa ttgaagaatc gcaaaaccag caagaaaaga atgaacaaga atta
//
